>Addgene plasmid #42515 | pET28a-His-hPKM2 | addgene partial sequence | sequence record 60122 | T7 5'-TAATACGACTCACTATAGGG-3'
AATAATTTTGTTTAACTTTAAGAAGGAGATATACCATGGGCAGCAGCCATCATCATCATCATCACAGCAG
CGGCCTGGTGCCGCGCGGCAGCCATATGTCTAAACCGCACTCTGAAGCTGGTACCGCCTTCATTCAGACC
CAGCAACTGCACGCAGCCATGGCTGACACATTCCTGGAGCACATGTGCCGCCTGGACATTGATTCACCAC
CCATCACAGCCCGGAACACTGGCATCATCTGTACCATTGGCCCAGCTTCCCGATCAGTGGAGACGTTGAA
GGAGATGATTAAGTCTGGAATGAATGTGGCTCGTCTGAACTTCTCTCATGGAACTCATGAGTACCATGCG
GAGACCATCAAGAATGTGCGCACAGCCACGGAAAGCTTTGCTTCTGACCCCATCCTCTACCGGCCCGTTG
CTGTGGCTCTAGACACTAAAGGACCTGAGATCCGAACTGGGCTCATCAAGGGCAGCGGCACTGCAGAGGT
GGAGCTGAAGAAGGGAGCCACTCTCAAAATCACGCTGGATAACGCCTACATGGAAAAGTGTGACGAGAAC
ATCCTGTGGCTGGACTACAAGAACATCTGCAAGGTGGTGGAAGTGGGCAGCAAGATCTACGTGGATGATG
GGCTTATTTCTCTCCAGGTGAAGCAGAAAGGTGCCGACTTCCTGGTGACGGAGGTGGAAAATGGTGGCTC
CTTGGGCAGCAAGAAGGGTGTGAACCTTCCTGGGGCTGCTGTGGACTTGCCTGCTGTGTCGGAGAAGGAC
ATCCAGGATCTGAAGTTTGGGGTCGAGCAGGATGTTGATATGGTGTTTGCGTCATTCATCCGCAAGGCAT
CTGATGTCCATGAAGTTAGGAAGGTC
