[The description below was written by a language model from this plasmid's Addgene catalogue record.]
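Description:
pET28a-His-hPKM2 is a bacterial expression plasmid built on the Novagen pET28a backbone (about 5.4 kb) and carrying the human pyruvate kinase M2 isoform (PKM2, encoded by the PKM gene) as an insert of roughly 1.6 kb, for a total size of about 7 kb. It is selected with kanamycin. The copy number is listed as unknown, and no feature table is provided, so the details of the replication origin and regulatory elements are not itemised in the record. pET28a vectors generally use a T7 promoter under lac operator control, with a plasmid-borne lacI repressor gene, and the listing of a T7 promoter sequencing primer fits this layout.

The PKM2 coding sequence was inserted by restriction cloning between the NdeI and BamHI sites, although the record does not say whether these sites remain intact. This placement puts the open reading frame in frame with the N-terminal polyhistidine tag supplied by the backbone, so the protein is made as a His-tagged fusion suitable for purification by immobilised metal affinity chromatography. Because transcription depends on T7 RNA polymerase, the plasmid is maintained in an ordinary cloning strain and moved into a DE3 lysogen expression host for protein production. The record names BL21(DE3)pLysS, in which the pLysS-encoded T7 lysozyme reduces basal expression.

The construct is intended for producing recombinant human PKM2 in E. coli. The associated work concerns inhibition of PKM2 by reactive oxygen species and its role in cellular antioxidant responses, and PKM2 as a phosphotyrosine-binding protein, which suggests use of the purified enzyme in biochemical and enzymatic studies.
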