Addgene plasmid #42515: pET28a-His-hPKM2
Depositing lab: Dimitrios Anastasiou. Depositing organization: MRC National Institute for Medical Research. Publication: Inhibition of pyruvate kinase M2 by reactive oxygen species contributes to cellular antioxidant responses. Anastasiou D, Poulogiannis G, Asara JM, Boxer MB, Jiang JK, Shen M, Bellinger G, Sasaki AT, Locasale JW, Auld DS, Thomas CJ, Vander Heiden MG, Cantley LC. Science. 2011 Dec 2;334(6060):1278-83. doi: 10.1126/science.1211485. Epub 2011 Nov 3. PubMed 22052977.
Backbone
  Vector backbone: pET28a
  Backbone manufacturer: Novagen
  Backbone size w/o insert (bp): 5369
  Total vector size (bp): 7000
  Vector type: Bacterial Expression
Growth in bacteria
  Bacterial resistance: Kanamycin, 50 μg/mL
  Growth temperature: 37°C
  Growth strain: DH5alpha
  Growth instructions: To produce protein, transform into BL21(DE3)pLysS cells.
  Copy number: Unknown
Gene/Insert
  Gene/Insert name: Pyruvate Kinase M2 (alt name: PKM2)
  Species: H. sapiens (human)
  Insert size (bp): 1600
  Entrez Gene: PKM (a.k.a. CTHBP, HEL-S-30, OIP3, PK3, PKM2, TCB, THBP1, p58)
  Tag / fusion protein: His (N terminal on backbone)
  Cloning method: Restriction Enzyme; 5′ cloning site NdeI (unknown if destroyed); 3′ cloning site BamHI (unknown if destroyed)
  Sequencing primers: 5′ T7 promoter primer
Resource information
  A portion of this plasmid was derived from a plasmid made by: Cloned by Ning Wu in Lew Cantley's Lab.
Terms and licenses: Academic/Nonprofit Terms; Industry Terms: Not Available to Industry
Depositor comments: Christofk, H. R., Vander Heiden, M. G., Wu, N., Asara, J. M., & Cantley, L. C. (2008). Pyruvate kinase M2 is a phosphotyrosine-binding protein. Nature, 452(7184), 181–186. doi:10.1038/nature06667
How to cite: pET28a-His-hPKM2 was a gift from Dimitrios Anastasiou (Addgene plasmid # 42515 ; http://n2t.net/addgene:42515 ; RRID:Addgene_42515)
